Addgene plasmid #117043: SG-C-Int-14
Purpose: Constitutive integrase cassette - Tp901-Int5-Int7
Depositing lab: Jerome Bonnet. Depositing organization: CNRS UMR 5048, INSERM U1054, Centre de Biochimie Structurale. Publication: Hierarchical composition of reliable recombinase logic devices. Guiziou S, Mayonove P, Bonnet J. Nat Commun. 2019 Jan 28;10(1):456. doi: 10.1038/s41467-019-08391-y. PubMed 30692530.
Backbone
  Vector backbone: J66100
  Backbone size w/o insert (bp): 2327
  Vector type: Synthetic Biology
Growth in bacteria
  Bacterial resistance: Ampicillin, 100 μg/mL
  Growth temperature: 37°C
  Growth strain: DH5alpha
  Copy number: High Copy
Gene/Insert
  Gene/Insert name: Constitutive integrase cassette - Tp901-Int5-Int7
  Species: Synthetic
  Insert size (bp): 5583
  Cloning method: Gibson Cloning
Terms and licenses: Academic/Nonprofit Terms; Industry Terms: Not Available to Industry
Depositor comments: Please note that some discrepancies were found between Addgene's quality control result and the depositor's provided Genbank sequence. The depositor noted that these discrepancies do NOT affect plasmid function.
How to cite: SG-C-Int-14 was a gift from Jerome Bonnet (Addgene plasmid # 117043 ; http://n2t.net/addgene:117043 ; RRID:Addgene_117043)
