[The description below was written by a language model from this plasmid's Addgene catalogue record and pLannotate feature annotations shown in this document.]
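Description:
SG-C-Int-14 is a bacterial synthetic-biology plasmid built on the J66100 backbone and propagated in E. coli. It replicates from a high-copy ColE1/pMB1/pUC-type origin and is selected with ampicillin through a β-lactamase (AmpR) gene driven by its own bla promoter. The backbone is about 2.3 kb. It was joined by Gibson assembly to a synthetic insert of roughly 5.6 kb, giving a sequenced plasmid of 7,912 nt. Several transcription terminators (rrnB T1, T7Te, lambda t0 and a putative bacterial terminator) flank the backbone and cassette regions, presumably insulating them from read-through transcription.

The insert is described as a constitutive integrase cassette encoding three recombinases: Tp901, Int5 and Int7. These are phage-derived serine integrases of the type that catalyse unidirectional inversion or excision of DNA between their cognate attachment sites. The automated annotation does not label the three integrase coding sequences as such. The only hit in that region is a short fragment with homology to a Bacillus phage phi105 protein, which probably lies within one of the integrase genes. Promoter matches within or near the cassette are limited to fragments resembling the trc promoter and the strong constitutive J23119 promoter. The record therefore does not state clearly which promoter and ribosome binding site drive each integrase.

According to the associated publication title, the plasmid belongs to work on the hierarchical composition of recombinase logic devices. It likely serves to supply all three integrases continuously, so that target logic constructs carrying the matching att sites can be tested in their fully switched state. The depositor notes some discrepancies between the repository's sequencing result and the supplied reference sequence, and reports that these do not affect function.
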