Features (pLannotate 1.2.2; 11 found; start..end, strand, type, name):
     81..105     +  promoter       trc promoter (fragment): strong E. coli promoter; hybrid between the trp and lac UV5 promoters
    183..254     +  terminator     rrnB T1 terminator: transcription terminator T1 from the E. coli rrnB gene
    270..297     +  terminator     T7Te terminator: phage T7 early transcription terminator
   2009..2033    +  promoter       J23119(SpeI) promoter (fragment): bacterial promoter (Registry of Standard Biological Parts BBa J23119) modified to end with an SpeI site
   4029..4226    +  CDS            YIM3_BPPH1 (fragment): Protein inferred from homology: Swiss-Prot protein existence level 3. From Bacillus phage phi105 (Bacteriophage phi-105).
   5835..6442    -  rep_origin     ori: high-copy-number ColE1/pMB1/pBR322/pUC origin of replication
   6540..6574    -  terminator     lambda t0 terminator: minimal transcription terminator from phage lambda (Scholtissek and Grosse, 1987)
   6650..6719    +  promoter       AmpR promoter: bla
   6722..7582    +  CDS            AmpR: β-lactamase; bla; confers resistance to ampicillin, carbenicillin, and related antibiotics
   7586..7688    -  promoter       cat promoter: promoter of the E. coli cat gene encoding chloramphenicol acetyltransferase
   7865..7908    -  terminator     bacterial terminator: putative bacterial transcription terminator
>Addgene plasmid #117043 | SG-C-Int-14 | addgene full sequence | sequence record 228577 | Addgene NGS Result
GATACTGTTACTTACCGATTATTGTGAAGAACCAGACCGTTTGTTGTAGCACACTCGGCGAAAATCTGAA
TAGTAACTTCTTGACAATTAATCATCCGGCTCGTAATTTATGTGGAAAAGAGGAGAAATACTAGATAAAG
TTGTGCCGTATCCAGCGGTTACCAATAATAGTCTCCAGGCATCAAATAAAACGAAAGGCTCAGTCGAAAG
ACTGGGCCTTTCGTTTTATCTGTTGTTTGTCGGTGAACGCTCTCTACTAGAGTCACACTGGCTCACCTTC
GGGTGGGCCTTTCTGCGTTTATATAGTAAAGTTCCAATAAGACTCCAGGTATCTGTCCGTGTAAAAAAGA
GTATTGACTTCGCATCTTTTTGTACCTTAATGTGTGGATCACACAGGAAAGTACTAGATGACTAAGAAAG
TAGCAATCTATACACGAGTATCCACTACTAACCAAGCAGAGGAAGGCTTCTCAATTGATGAGCAAATTGA
CCGTTTAACAAAATATGCTGAAGCAATGGGGTGGCAAGTATCTGATACTTATACTGATGCTGGTTTTTCA
GGGGCCAAACTTGAACGCCCAGCAATGCAAAGATTAATCAACGATATCGAGAATAAAGCTTTTGATACAG
TTCTTGTATATAAGCTAGACCGCCTTTCACGTAGTGTAAGAGATACTCTTTATCTTGTTAAGGATGTGTT
CACAAAAAATAAAATAGACTTTATCTCGCTTAATGAAAGTATTGATACTTCTTCTGCTATGGGTAGCTTG
TTTCTCACTATTCTTTCTGCAATTAATGAGTTTGAAAGAGAGAATATAAAAGAACGCATGACTATGGGTA
AACTAGGGCGAGCGAAATCTGGTAAGTCTATGATGTGGACTAAGACAGCTTTTGGGTATTACCACAACAG
AAAGACAGGTATATTAGAAATTGTTCCTTTACAAGCTACAATAGTTGAACAAATATTCACTGATTATTTA
TCAGGAATATCACTTACAAAATTAAGAGATAAACTCAATGAATCTGGACACATCGGTAAAGATATACCGT
GGTCTTATCGTACCCTAAGACAAACACTTGATAATCCAGTTTACTGTGGTTATATCAAATTTAAGGACAG
CCTATTTGAAGGTATGCACAAACCAATTATCCCTTATGAGACTTATTTAAAAGTTCAAAAAGAGCTAGAA
GAAAGACAACAGCAGACTTATGAAAGAAATAACAACCCTAGACCTTTCCAAGCTAAATATATGCTGTCAG
GGATGGCAAGGTGCGGTTACTGTGGAGCACCTTTAAAAATTGTTCTTGGCCACAAAAGAAAAGATGGAAG
CCGCACTATGAAATATCACTGTGCAAATAGATTTCCTCGAAAAACAAAAGGAATTACAGTATATAATGAC
AATAAAAAGTGTGATTCAGGAACTTATGATTTAAGTAATTTAGAAAATACTGTTATTGACAACCTGATTG
GATTTCAAGAAAATAATGACTCCTTATTGAAAATTATCAATGGCAACAACCAACCTATTCTTGATACTTC
GTCATTTAAAAAGCAAATTTCACAGATCGATAAAAAAATACAAAAGAACTCTGATTTGTACCTAAATGAT
TTTATCACTATGGATGAGTTGAAAGATCGTACTGATTCCCTTCAGGCTGAGAAAAAGCTGCTTAAAGCTA
AGATTAGCGAAAATAAATTTAATGACTCTACTGATGTTTTTGAGTTAGTTAAAACTCAGTTGGGCTCAAT
TCCGATTAATGAACTATCATATGATAATAAAAAGAAAATCGTCAACAACCTTGTATCAAAGGTTGATGTT
ACTGCTGATAATGTAGATATCATATTTAAATTCCAACTCGCTACCGGTTAAATTGAACCTCTACTACGAG
TGAGTTGAGATTACAGCCTTACTCGGTACCAAATTCCAGAAAAGAGACGCTTTCGAGCGTCTTTTTTCGT
TTTGGTCCCTTACGCTATTATTGAAGCCAGTCTGTTACCGAAGTGAAATTGACGGCTAGCTCAGTCCTAG
GTACAGTGCTAGCCAGAGGAAGGAGGCTCGATGCCTGGTATGACCACCGAAACCGGTCCGGATCCGGCAG
GTCTGATTGACCTGTTTTGTCGTAAAAGCAAAGCAGTTAAAAGCCGTGCAAATGGTGCAGGTCAGCGTCG
TAAACAAGAAATTAGCATTGCAGCACAAGAAACCCTGGGTCGTAAAGTTGCAGCACTGCTGGGTATGCAG
GTTCGTCATGTTTGGAAAGAAGTTGGTAGCGCAAGCCGTTTTCGTAAAGGTAAAGCACGTGATGATCAGA
GCAAAGCACTGAAAGCCCTGGAAAGCGGTGAAGTTGGTGCACTGTGGTGTTATCGTCTGGATCGTTGGGA
TCGTGGTGGTGCCGGTGCAATTCTGAAAATTATCGAACCGGAAGATGGTATGCCTCGTCGTCTGCTGTTT
GGTTGGGATGAAGATACCGGTAGTCCGGTTCTGGATAGCACCAATAAACGTGATCGCGGTGAACTGATTC
GTCGTGCAGAAGAAGCACGCGAAGAAGCAGAAAAACTGAGCGAACGTGTTCGTGATACCAAAGCACATCA
GCGTGAAAATGGTGAATGGGTTAATGCCCGTGCACCGTATGGTCTGCGTGTTGTTCTGGTTACCGTTAGT
GATGAAGAGGGTGATGAATATGATGAACGTAAACTGGCAGCAGATGATGAAGATGCGGGTGGTCCTGATG
GTCTGACCAAAGCAGAAGCAGCCCGTCTGGTTTTTACCCTGCCGGTTACCGATCGTCTGAGCTATGCAGG
CACCGCACATGCAATGAATACCCGTGAAATTCCGAGCCCGACCGGTGGTCCGTGGATTGCAGTTACCGTG
CGTGATATGATTCAGAATCCGGCATATGCGGGTTGGCAGACCACAGGTCGTCAGGATGGTAAACAGCGTC
GTCTGACCTTTTATAACGGTGAAGGTAAACGTGTTAGCGTTATGCATGGTCCTCCGCTGGTGACCGATGA
AGAACAAGAAGCCGCAAAAGCAGCCGTTAAAGGTGAAGATGGTGTTGGTGTTCCGCTGGATGGTAGCGAT
CATGATACCCGTCGCAAACATCTGCTGAGCGGTCGTATGCGTTGTCCGGGTTGTGGTGGTAGCTGTAGCT
ATAGCGGTAATGGTTATCGTTGTTGGCGTAGCAGTGTGAAAGGTGGTTGTCCGGCACCGACCTATGTTGC
ACGTAAAAGCGTTGAAGAATATGTTGCATTTCGTTGGGCAGCAAAATTAGCAGCAAGCGAACCGGATGAT
CCGTTTGTTATTGCAGTTGCAGATCGCTGGGCAGCACTGACCCATCCGCAGGCAAGCGAAGATGAAAAGT
ATGCAAAAGCCGCAGTTCGTGAAGCCGAAAAAAATCTGGGTCGCCTGCTGCGTGATCGTCAGAATGGTGT
TTATGATGGTCCGGCAGAACAGTTTTTTGCCCCTGCATATCAAGAAGCACTGAGCACCTTGCAGGCAGCC
AAAGATGCAGTTAGCGAAAGCAGCGCAAGCGCAGCAGTTGATGTTAGCTGGATTGTTGATAGCAGCGATT
ATGAAGAACTGTGGCTGCGTGCAACCCCGACCATGCGTAATGCAATTATTGATACCTGCATCGATGAAAT
TTGGGTTGCAAAAGGCCAGCGTGGTCGTCCGTTTGATGGTGATGAACGCGTTAAAATCAAATGGGCAGCC
CGTACCTAAAACGATTACGGATTGCTCTACTGTGACTGAAGTTTACAACCCAATTATTGAAGGCCGCTAA
CGCGGCCTTTTTTTGTTTCTGGTCTCCCTGAGGCACAGAGATTTACTTTATTCACGACTTCAGATACGCA
CAGCTAACACCACGTCGTCCCTATCTGCTGCCCTAGGTCTATGAGTGGTTGCTGGATAACTTTACGGGCA
TGCATAAGGCTCGTATGATATATTCAGGGAGACCACAACGGTTTCCCTCTACAAATAATTTTGTTTAACT
TTAGTAATTTCAACAAAATAACTAGGATTCGAATGAAAGTGGCCATTTATGTTCGTGTTAGCACCGATGA
ACAGGCCAAAGAAGGTTTTAGCATTCCGGCACAGCGTGAACGTCTGCGTGCATTTTGTGCAAGCCAGGGT
TGGGAAATTGTGCAAGAATATATTGAAGAAGGTTGGAGCGCAAAAGATCTGGATCGTCCGCAGATGCAGC
GTCTGCTGAAAGATATCAAAAAAGGCAACATTGATATTGTGCTGGTGTATCGTCTGGATCGCCTGACCCG
TAGCGTTCTGGATCTGTATCTGCTGTTACAGACCTTTGAAAAATACAATGTGGCATTTCGTAGCGCCACC
GAAGTTTATGATACCAGCACCGCAATGGGTCGTCTGTTTATTACCCTGGTTGCAGCACTGGCACAGTGGG
AACGTGAAAATCTGGCAGAACGTGTTAAATTTGGTATCGAGCAGATGATCGATGAAGGTAAAAAACCGGG
TGGTCATAGCCCGTATGGTTACAAATTTGATAAAGACTTCAATTGCACCATTATTGAGGAAGAAGCAGAC
GTTGTTCGTATGATCTATCGCATGTATTGTGATGGTTATGGCTATCGTAGCATTGCAGATCGTCTGAATG
AACTGATGGTTAAACCGCGTATTGCCAAAGAATGGAATCATAATAGCGTGCGTGATATCCTGACCAACGA
TATCTATATTGGCACCTATCGTTGGGGTGATAAAGTTGTTCCGAATAATCATCCGCCTATTATTAGCGAA
ACCCTGTTCAAAAAAGCCCAGAAAGAAAAAGAAAAACGTGGCGTTGATCGTAAACGCGTTGGTAAATTTC
TGTTTACCGGTCTGTTACAGTGTGGTAATTGTGGTGGCCATAAAATGCAGGGCCATTTTGATAAACGTGA
GCAGAAAACCTATTACCGTTGTACCAAATGTCACCGCATTACCAACGAAAAAAACATTCTGGAACCGCTG
CTGGATGAAATTCAGCTGCTGATTACCAGCAAAGAATACTTTATGAGCAAATTCAGCGACCGCTATGATC
AGCAAGAGGTTGTTGATGTTAGCGCACTGACAAAAGAACTGGAAAAAATCAAACGCCAGAAAGAGAAATG
GTACGATCTGTATATGGATGATCGTAACCCGATTCCGAAAGAAGAACTGTTTGCCAAAATTAACGAACTG
AACAAAAAAGAAGAAGAAATCTATAGCAAGCTGAGCGAAGTGGAAGAAGATAAAGAACCGGTTGAAGAGA
AATATAACCGCCTGAGCAAAATGATCGATTTTAAACAGCAGTTTGAGCAGGCCAACGACTTTACCAAAAA
AGAGCTGCTGTTCAGCATCTTCGAAAAGATTGTGATTTATCGCGAGAAAGGCAAGCTGAAAAAAATCACC
CTGGATTACACCCTGAAATAAAATACGGTCTACTACAGAAGGGTGGTTTATCTTACTCAACGACGAACAA
TAAGGCCTCCCTAACGGGGGGCCTTTTTTATTGATAACAAAAAGATTTCCCTCGTCACGCAGTAAGTATT
TATCGTAGAAGATCACTTTTATCGGTTTCCAGAACAGGTAAGAGCCAATAGTGATTACTTCGCGTTATGC
AGGCTTCCTCGCTCACTGACTCGCTGCGCTCGGTCGTTCGGCTGCGGCGAGCGGTATCAGCTCACTCAAA
GGCGGTAATCCTAGCTAGGGCGTTCGGCTGCGGCGAGCGGTATCAGCTCACTCAAAGGCGGTAATACGGT
TATCCACAGAATCAGGGGATAACGCAGGAAAGAACATGTGAGCAAAAGGCCAGCAAAAGGCCAGGAACCG
TAAAAAGGCCGCGTTGCTGGCGTTTTTCCATAGGCTCCGCCCCCCTGACGAGCATCACAAAAATCGACGC
TCAAGTCAGAGGTGGCGAAACCCGACAGGACTATAAAGATACCAGGCGTTTCCCCCTGGAAGCTCCCTCG
TGCGCTCTCCTGTTCCGACCCTGCCGCTTACCGGATACCTGTCCGCCTTTCTCCCTTCGGGAAGCGTGGC
GCTTTCTCATAGCTCACGCTGTAGGTATCTCAGTTCGGTGTAGGTCGTTCGCTCCAAGCTGGGCTGTGTG
CACGAACCCCCCGTTCAGCCCGACCGCTGCGCCTTATCCGGTAACTATCGTCTTGAGTCCAACCCGGTAA
GACACGACTTATCGCCACTGGCAGCAGCCACTGGTAACAGGAAGCAGCCACTGGTAACAGGATTAGCAGA
GCGAGGTATGTAGGCGGTGCTACAGAGTTCTTGAAGTGGTGGCCTAACTACGGCTACACTAGAAGGACAG
TATTTGGTATCTGCGCTCTGCTGAAGCCAGTTACCTTCGGAAAAAGAGTTGGTAGCTCTTGATCCGGCAA
ACAAACCACCGCTGGTAGCGGTGGTTTTTTGTTTGCAAGCAGCAGATTACGCGCAGAAAAAAAGGATCTC
AAGAAGATCCTTTGATCTTTTCTACGGGGTCTGACGCTCAGTGGAACGAAAACTCACGTTAAGGGATTTT
GGTCATGACTTGTGCTTGGATTCTCACCAATAAAAAACGCCCGGCGGCAACCGAGCGTTCTGAACAAATC
CAGATGGAGTTCTGAGGTCATTACTGGATCTATCAGCAGGAGTCCAAGCGAGCTCGATATCACTAAATAC
ATTCAAATATCTATCCGCTCATGAGACAATAACCCTGATAAATGCTTCAATAATATTGAAAAAGGAAGAA
TATGAGTATTCAACATTTCCGTGTCGCCCTTATTCCCTTTTTTGCGGCATTTTGCCTTCCTGTTTTTGCT
CACCCAGAAACGCTGGTGAAAGTAAAAGATGCCGAAGATCAGTTGGGTGCACGTGTGGGTTACATCGAAC
TGGACCTCAACAGCGGTAAGATTCTTGAGAGTTTTCGCCCCGAAGAACGTTTCCCAATGATGAGCACTTT
TAAAGTTCTGCTCTGTGGCGCGGTATTATCCCGTATTGACGCCGGGCAAGAGCAACTCGGTCGCCGCATA
CACTATTCTCAGAATGACTTGGTTGAGTACTCACCAGTCACAGAAAAGCATCTTACGGACGGCATGACAG
TACGCGAATTATGCAGCGCTGCCATAACCATGAGTGATAACACGGCGGCCAACTTACTTCTGACAACGAT
CGGAGGACCGAAGGAGCTTACCGCTTTTTTGCACAACATGGGTGATCATGTAACTCGCCTTGATCGTTGG
GAACCGGAGCTGAATGAAGCCATACCAAACGACGAGCGTGACACCACGATGCCTGTAGCTATGGCAACAA
CGTTGCGCAAACTCTTAACTGGCGAACTTCTTACTCTCGCTTCCCGGCAACAATTAATAGACTGGATGGA
GGCGGATAAAGTTGCAGGACCACTTCTGCGCTCGGCCCTTCCGGCTGGCTGGTTTATTGCTGATAAATCT
GGAGCCGGTGAGCGTGGGTCTCGCGGTATCATTGCAGCACTGGGGCCAGATGGTAAGCCCTCCCGTATCG
TAGTTATCTACACGACGGGGAGTCAGGCAACTATGGATGAACGAAATAGACAGATCGCTGAGATAGGTGC
CTCCCTGATTAAGCATTGGTAATAATTTAGCTTCCTTAGCTCCTGAAAATCTCGATAACTCAAAAAATAC
GCCCGGTAGTGATCTTATTTCATTATGGTGAAAGTTGGAACCTCTTACGTGCCGATCAACGTCTCATTTT
CGCCAGATATCGACGTCTAAGAAACCATTATTATCATGACATTAACCTATAAAAATAGGCGTATCACGAG
GCCCTTTCGTCTTCACCTCGAGTGCCACCTGACGTCTAAGAAACCATTATTATCATGACATTAACCTATA
AAAATAGGCGTATCACGAGGCAGAATTTCAGATAAAAAAAATCCTTAGCTTTCGCTAAGGATGATTTCTG
GA
